>Addgene plasmid #129686 | pYPQ141-ZmUbi-RZ-Bth | addgene full sequence | sequence record 255058 | Addgene NGS Result
TCCTCCCCCCCCCCCTCTCTACCTTCTCTAGATCGGCGTTCCGGTCCATGGTTAGGGCCCGGTAGTTCTA
CTTCTGTTCATGTTTGTGTTAGATCCGTGTTTGTGTTAGATCCGTGCTGCTAGCGTTCGTACACGGATGC
GACCTGTACGTCAGACACGTTCTGATTGCTAACTTGCCAGTGTTTCTCTTTGGGGAATCCTGGGATGGCT
CTAGCCGTTCCGCAGACGGGATCGATTTCATGATTTTTTTTGTTTCGTTGCATAGGGTTTGGTTTGCCCT
TTTCCTTTATTTCAATATATGCCGTGCACTTGTTTGTCGGGTCATCTTTTCATGCTTTTTTTTGTCTTGG
TTGTGATGATGTGGTCTGGTTGGGCGGTCGTTCTAGATCGGAGTAGAATTAATTCTGTTTCAAACTACCT
GGTGGATTTATTAATTTTGGATCTGTATGTGTGTGCCATACATATTCATAGTTACGAATTGAAGATGATG
GATGGAAATATCGATCTAGGATAGGTATACATGTTGATGCGGGTTTTACTGATGCATATACAGAGATGCT
TTTTGTTCGCTTGGTTGTGATGATGTGGTGTGGTTGGGCGGTCGTTCATTCGTTCTAGATCGGAGTAGAA
TACTGTTTCAAACTACCTGGTGTATTTATTAATTTTGGAACTGTATGTGTGTGTCATACATCTTCATAGT
TACGAGTTTAAGATGGATGGAAATATCGATCTAGGATAGGTATACATGTTGATGTGGGTTTTACTGATGC
ATATACATGATGGCATATGCAGCATCTATTCATATGCTCTAACCTTGAGTACCTATCTATTATAATAAAC
AAGTATGTTTTATAATTATTTTGATCTTGATATACTTGGATGATGGCATATGCAGCAGCTATATGTGGAT
TTTTTTAGCCCTGCCTTCATACGCTATTTATTTGCTTGGTACTGTTTCTTTTGTCGATGCTCACCCTGTT
GTTTGGTGTTACTTCTGCAGGGATCCCTCGCCCTGATGAGTCCGTGAGGACGAAACGAGTAAGCTCGTCG
GCGAGGTTCTGTCTTTTGGTCAGGACAACCGTCTAGCTATAAGTGCTGCAGGGGTGTGAGAAACTCCTAT
TGCTGGACGATGTCTCTTTCGAGGCATTAGCACGAGACGGAGCTCAGTCTGACCGCGGCGTCTCTGGCCG
GCATGGTCCCAGCCTCCTCGCTGGCGCCGGCTGGGCAACATGCTTCGGCATGGCGAATGGGACGGTACCC
GGCCGGAATTCGACCCAGCTTTCTTGTACAAAGTTGGCATTATAAAAAATAATTGCTCATCAATTTGTTG
CAACGAACAGGTCACTATCAGTCAAAATAAAATCATTATTTGCCATCCAGCTGATATCCCCTATAGTGAG
TCGTATTACATGGTCATAGCATCCCCTATAGTGAGTCGTATTACATGGTCATAGCTGTTTCCTGGCAGCT
CTGGCCCGTGTCTCAAAATCTCTGATGTTACATTGCACAAGATAAAAATATATCATCATGCCTCCTCTGG
ACCAGCCAGGACAGAAATGCCTCGACTTCGCTGCTACCCAAGGTTGCCGGGTGACGCACACCGTGGAAAC
GGATGAAGGCACGAACCCAGTGGACATAAGCCTGTTCGGTTCGTAAGCTGTAATGCAAGTAGCGTATGCG
CTCACGCAACTGGTCCAGAACCTTGACCGAACGCAGCGGTGGTAACGGCGCAGTGGCGGTTTTCATGGCT
TGTTATGACTGTTTTTTTGGGGTACAGTCTATGCCTCGGGCATCCAAGCAGCAAGCGCGTTACGCCGTGG
GTCGATGTTTGATGTTATGGAGCAGCAACGATGTTACGCAGCAGGGCAGTCGCCCTAAAACAAAGTTAAA
CATTATGAGGGAAGCGGTGATCGCCGAAGTATCGACTCAACTATCAGAGGTAGTTGGCGTCATCGAGCGC
CATCTCGAACCGACGTTGCTGGCCGTACATTTGTACGGCTCCGCAGTGGATGGCGGCCTGAAGCCACACA
GTGATATTGATTTGCTGGTTACGGTGACCGTAAGGCTTGATGAAACAACGCGGCGAGCTTTGATCAACGA
CCTTTTGGAAACTTCGGCTTCCCCTGGAGAGAGCGAGATTCTCCGCGCTGTAGAAGTCACCATTGTTGTG
CACGACGACATCATTCCGTGGCGTTATCCAGCTAAGCGCGAACTGCAATTTGGAGAATGGCAGCGCAATG
ACATTCTTGCAGGTATCTTCGAGCCAGCCACGATCGACATTGATCTGGCTATCTTGCTGACAAAAGCAAG
AGAACATAGCGTTGCCTTGGTAGGTCCAGCGGCGGAGGAACTCTTTGATCCGGTTCCTGAACAGGATCTA
TTTGAGGCGCTAAATGAAACCTTAACGCTATGGAACTCGCCGCCCGACTGGGCTGGCGATGAGCGAAATG
TAGTGCTTACGTTGTCCCGCATTTGGTACAGCGCAGTAACCGGCAAAATCGCGCCGAAGGATGTCGCTGC
CGACTGGGCAATGGAGCGCCTGCCGGCCCAGTATCAGCCCGTCATACTTGAAGCTAGACAGGCTTATCTT
GGACAAGAAGAAGATCGCTTGGCCTCGCGCGCAGATCAGTTGGAAGAATTTGTCCACTACGTGAAAGGCG
AGATCACCAAGGTAGTCGGCAAATAACCCTCGAGCCACCCATGACCAAAATCCCTTAACGTGAGTTACGC
GTCGTTCCACTGAGCGTCAGACCCCGTAGAAAAGATCAAAGGATCTTCTTGAGATCCTTTTTTTCTGCGC
GTAATCTGCTGCTTGCAAACAAAAAAACCACCGCTACCAGCGGTGGTTTGTTTGCCGGATCAAGAGCTAC
CAACTCTTTTTCCGAAGGTAACTGGCTTCAGCAGAGCGCAGATACCAAATACTGTTCTTCTAGTGTAGCC
GTAGTTAGGCCACCACTTCAAGAACTCTGTAGCACCGCCTACATACCTCGCTCTGCTAATCCTGTTACCA
GTGGCTGCTGCCAGTGGCGATAAGTCGTGTCTTACCGGGTTGGACTCAAGACGATAGTTACCGGATAAGG
CGCAGCGGTCGGGCTGAACGGGGGGTTCGTGCACACAGCCCAGCTTGGAGCGAACGACCTACACCGAACT
GAGATACCTACAGCGTGAGCTATGAGAAAGCGCCACGCTTCCCGAAGGGAGAAAGGCGGACAGGTATCCG
GTAAGCGGCAGGGTCGGAACAGGAGAGCGCACGAGGGAGCTTCCAGGGGGAAACGCCTGGTATCTTTATA
GTCCTGTCGGGTTTCGCCACCTCTGACTTGAGCGTCGATTTTTGTGATGCTCGTCAGGGGGGCGGAGCCT
ATGGAAAAACGCCAGCAACGCGGCCTTTTTACGGTTCCTGGCCTTTTGCTGGCCTTTTGCTCACATGTTC
TTTCCTGCGTTATCCCCTGATTCTGTGGATAACCGTATTACCGCCTTTGAGTGAGCTGATACCGCTCGCC
GCAGCCGAACGACCGAGCGCAGCGAGTCAGTGAGCGAGGAAGCGGAAGAGCGCCCAATACGCAAACCGCC
TCTCCCCGCGCGTTGGCCGATTCATTAATGCAGCTGGCACGACAGGTTTCCCGACTGGAAAGCGGGCAGT
GAGCGCAACGCAATTAATACGCGTACCGCGAGCCAGGAAGAGTTTGTAGAAACGCAAAAAGGCCATCCGT
CAGGATGGCCTTCTGCTTAGTTTGATGCCTGGCAGTTTATGGCGGGCGTCCTGCCCGCCACCCTCCGGGC
CGTTGCTTCACAACGTTCAAATCCGCTCCCGGCGGATTTGTCCTACTCAGGAGAGCGTTCACCGACAAAC
AACAGATAAAACGAAAGGCCCAGTCTTCCGACTGAGCCTTTCGTTTTATTTGATGCCTGGCAGTTCCCTA
CTCTCGCGTTAACGCTTGCATGGATGTTTTCCCAGTCACGACGTTGTAAAACGACGGCCAGTCTTAAGCT
CGGGCCCAATAATGATTTTATTTTGACTGATAGTGACCTGTTCGTTGCAACAAATTGATGAGCAATGCTT
TTTTATAATGCCAACTTTGTATACAAAAGTTGCCCCATGGCGTTCCCTCTAGAGAGATAATGAGCATTGC
ATGTCTAAGTTATAAAAAATTACCACATATTTTTTTTGTCACACTTGTTTGAAGTGCAGTTTATCTATCT
TTATACATATATTTAAACTTTACTCTACGAATAATATAATCTATAGTACTACAATAATATCAGTGTTTTA
GAGAATCATATAAATGAACAGTTAGACATGGTCTAAAGGACAATTGAGTATTTTGACAACAGGACTCTAC
AGTTTTATCTTTTTAGTGTGCATGTGTTCTCCTTTTTTTTTGCAAATAGCTTCACCTATATAATACTTCA
TCCATTTTATTAGTACATCCATTTAGGGTTTAGGGTTAATGGTTTTTATAGACTAATTTTTTTAGTACAT
CTATTTTATTCTATTTTAGCCTCTAAATTAAGAAAACTAAAACTCTATTTTAGTTTTTTTATTTAATAAT
TTAGATATAAAATAGAATAAAATAAAGTGACTAAAAATTAAACAAATACCCTTTAAGAAATTAAAAAAAC
TAAGGAAACATTTTTCTTGTTTCGAGTAGATAATGCCAGCCTGTTAAACGCCGTCGACGAGTCTAACGGA
CACCAACCAGCGAACCAGCAGCGTCGCGTCGGGCCAAGCGAAGCAGACGGCACGGCATCTCTGTCGCTGC
CTCTGGACCCCTCTCGAGAGTTCCGCTCCACCGTTGGACTTGCTCCGCTGTCGGCATCCAGAAATTGCGT
GGCGGAGCGGCAGACGTGAGCCGGCACGGCAGGCGGCCTCCTCCTCCTCTCACGGCACCGGCAGCTACGG
GGGATTCCTTTCCCACCGCTCCTTCGCTTTCCCTTCCTCGCCCGCCGTAATAAATAGACACCCCCTCCAC
ACCCTCTTTCCCCAACCTCGTGTTGTTCGGAGCGCACACACACACAACCAGATCTCCCCCAAATCCACCC
GTCGGCACCTCCGCTTCAAGGTACGCCGCTCG
Features (pLannotate 1.2.2; 15 found; start..end, strand, type, name):
   1013..1036    +  misc_RNA       sTRSV HHRz (fragment): hammerhead ribozyme from the tobacco ringspot virus satellite RNA (Khvorova et al., 2003)
   1273..1372    -  protein_bind   attL2: mutant version of attL; recombination site for the Gateway® LR reaction LR Clonase™
   1390..1408    -  promoter       T7 promoter: promoter for bacteriophage T7 RNA polymerase
   1425..1443    -  promoter       T7 promoter: promoter for bacteriophage T7 RNA polymerase
   1633..1656    +  promoter       Pc promoter (fragment): intI1 (promoter lies within the coding sequence); class 1 integron promoter
   1832..1888    +  CDS            GmR (fragment): gentamycin acetyltransferase; aacC1; confers resistance to gentamycin
   1895..2686    +  CDS            SmR: aminoglycoside adenylyltransferase (Murphy, 1985); aadA; confers resistance to spectinomycin and streptomycin
   2779..3367    +  rep_origin     ori: high-copy-number ColE1/pMB1/pBR322/pUC origin of replication
   3550..3642    +  CDS            lacI (fragment): lac repressor; lacI; The lac repressor binds to the lac operator to inhibit transcription in E. coli. This inhibition can be relieved by adding lactose or isopropyl-β-D-thiogalactopyranoside (IPTG).
   3697..3724    -  terminator     rrnB T2 terminator: transcription terminator T2 from the E. coli rrnB gene
   3856..3899    +  terminator     rrnB T1 terminator: Escherichia coli rrnB; transcription terminator T1 from the E. coli rrnB gene
   3946..3982    -  CDS            lacZα (fragment): LacZα fragment of β-galactosidase; lacZ fragment
   3998..4081    +  protein_bind   attL1 (fragment): mutant version of attL; recombination site for the Gateway® LR reaction LR Clonase™
   4072..4092    +  protein_bind   attB5: mutant version of attB; core recombination site for the Gateway® BP reaction BP Clonase™
   4113..1000    +  promoter       Ubi promoter (across the origin): maize polyubiquitin gene promoter
