[The description below was written by a language model from this plasmid's Addgene catalogue record and pLannotate feature annotations shown in this document.]
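Description:
pYPQ141-ZmUbi-RZ-Bth is a Gateway entry clone of about 5.1 kb, built on the pYPQ104 backbone, for expressing a CRISPR guide RNA in plants. It is catalogued as an empty backbone: no target-specific guide is recorded, and the user is expected to supply the spacer. The plasmid is maintained in E. coli at high copy from a ColE1/pUC-type origin. Selection is with spectinomycin through the aadA (SmR) aminoglycoside adenylyltransferase gene, which sits downstream of fragments of a class 1 integron Pc promoter and a gentamicin acetyltransferase gene. Short lacI and lacZα fragments, rrnB T1/T2 terminators and two T7 promoter copies are also annotated and appear to be backbone remnants.

The functional cassette lies between the Gateway recombination sites, annotated as a partial attL1 with an overlapping attB5-type core on one side and attL2 on the other. These sites allow LR Clonase transfer of the cassette into a plant destination vector, typically alongside a separate nuclease entry clone. Inside them, the maize polyubiquitin (ZmUbi) promoter, a strong Pol II promoter widely used in monocots, spans the sequence origin and runs almost directly into a fragment of the tobacco ringspot virus satellite hammerhead ribozyme. The "RZ" in the name fits this arrangement: a self-cleaving ribozyme trims the Pol II transcript to release a guide RNA with a defined end. The region between the ribozyme and attL2 carries no annotation, so the guide scaffold, cloning site, any second ribozyme and the terminator are not described in the feature table. The associated publication concerns Cas12b plant genome engineering, which suggests that "Bth" denotes a scaffold for a particular Cas12b ortholog, though the record does not state this explicitly.
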