Addgene plasmid #129686: pYPQ141-ZmUbi-RZ-Bth
Purpose: (Empty backbone) Gateway entry clone with sgRNA under ZmUbi promoter
Depositing lab: Yiping Qi. Depositing organization: University of Maryland, College Park. Publication: CRISPR-Cas12b enables efficient plant genome engineering. Ming M, Ren Q, Pan C, He Y, Zhang Y, Liu S, Zhong Z, Wang J, Malzahn AA, Wu J, Zheng X, Zhang Y, Qi Y. Nat Plants. 2020 Mar;6(3):202-208. doi: 10.1038/s41477-020-0614-6. Epub 2020 Mar 9. PubMed 32170285.
Backbone
  Vector backbone: pYPQ104
  Total vector size (bp): 5076
  Vector type: Plant Expression, CRISPR
Growth in bacteria
  Bacterial resistance: Spectinomycin, 50 μg/mL
  Growth temperature: 37°C
  Growth strain: DH5alpha
  Copy number: High Copy
Gene/Insert
  Gene/Insert name: Empty Backbone
Terms and licenses: Academic/Nonprofit Terms; Industry Terms: Not Available to Industry
How to cite: pYPQ141-ZmUbi-RZ-Bth was a gift from Yiping Qi (Addgene plasmid # 129686 ; http://n2t.net/addgene:129686 ; RRID:Addgene_129686)
